Addgene plasmid #127456: pTOX11
Purpose: Encodes MqsR toxin. Gent-R
Depositing lab: Matthew Waldor. Depositing organization: Brigham and Women's Hospital. Publication: A New Suite of Allelic Exchange Vectors for the Scarless Modification of Proteobacterial Genomes. Lazarus JE, Warr AR, Kuehl CJ, Giorgio RT, Davis BM, Waldor MK. Appl Environ Microbiol. 2019 Jun 14. pii: AEM.00990-19. doi: 10.1128/AEM.00990-19. PubMed 31201277.
Backbone
  Vector backbone: pDS132
  Total vector size (bp): 5681
  Modifications to backbone: Extensive - see paper for details
  Vector type: Bacterial Expression
Growth in bacteria
  Bacterial resistance: Gentamicin, 10 μg/mL
  Growth temperature: 37°C
  Growth strain: Pir1
  Growth instructions: NEEDS 2% GLUCOSE
  Copy number: Unknown
Gene/Insert
  Gene/Insert name: mqsR toxin
  Promoter: pRha
  Cloning method: Gibson Cloning
  Sequencing primers: 5′ tcatctttccctggttgcca; 3′ tcaaacatgagaattcgcgga
Resource information
  A portion of this plasmid was derived from a plasmid made by: Swaine Chen lab
Terms and licenses: Academic/Nonprofit Terms; Industry Terms: Not Available to Industry
How to cite: pTOX11 was a gift from Matthew Waldor (Addgene plasmid # 127456 ; http://n2t.net/addgene:127456 ; RRID:Addgene_127456)
