[The description below was written by a language model from this plasmid's Addgene catalogue record and the feature table of its GenBank file.]
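Description:
pTOX11 is a 5,681 bp conjugative suicide vector for allelic exchange in Proteobacteria, built by extensive modification of the pDS132 backbone and catalogued as a bacterial expression plasmid. It replicates from the R6K gamma origin, which needs the pi initiator protein, so it is maintained only in pir-positive E. coli hosts such as Pir1 and cannot persist autonomously in typical recipient strains. An RP4/incP mobilisation region (oriT with traJ) allows transfer by conjugation from a suitable donor. Selection is by gentamicin resistance, encoded by the aacC1 acetyltransferase gene.

The payload is the mqsR toxin gene, placed under the rhamnose-inducible rhaB promoter and followed by the lambda tL3 terminator. A codon-shuffled rhaS activator gene, driven by the bla (AmpR) promoter, supplies the regulator needed for induction. The rrnB T1 and T2 terminators and an additional strong terminator insulate the cassettes from read-through. Because the promoter is repressed by glucose and induced by L-rhamnose, toxin expression can be kept off during propagation and the first recombination step. It is then switched on to kill cells that still carry the integrated vector, which provides counterselection for the second crossover and yields scarless genomic modifications. No homology arms are annotated; these would be supplied by the user, and the record lists Gibson assembly as the cloning method.

Two feature tables of identical length accompany the entry, with different numbering origins. One carries a file name that refers to pTOX10 and yhaV, yet it annotates mqsR as the toxin, in agreement with the catalogue. The other, automatically annotated table does not label the toxin or rhaS, and its lac operator and Kozak calls are probably incidental sequence matches.
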