LOCUS       Exported 5681 bp ds-DNA circular SYN 12-MAY-2021
DEFINITION  Encodes MqsR toxin. Gent-R.
ACCESSION   .
VERSION     .
KEYWORDS    pTOX11
SOURCE      synthetic DNA construct
  ORGANISM  synthetic DNA construct
REFERENCE   1 (bases 1 to 5681)
  AUTHORS   Lazarus JE, Warr AR, Kuehl CJ, Giorgio RT, Davis BM, Waldor MK
  TITLE     A New Suite of Allelic Exchange Vectors for the Scarless
            Modification of Proteobacterial Genomes.
  JOURNAL   Appl Environ Microbiol. 2019 Jun 14. pii: AEM.00990-19. doi:
            10.1128/AEM.00990-19.
  PUBMED    31201277
REFERENCE   2 (bases 1 to 5681)
  AUTHORS   .
  TITLE     Direct Submission
  JOURNAL   Exported May 12, 2021 from SnapGene Server 1.1.58
            http://www.snapgene.com
FEATURES             Location/Qualifiers
     source          1..5681
                     /organism="synthetic DNA construct"
                     /mol_type="other DNA"
     terminator      1..28
                     /label=rrnB T2 terminator
                     /note="transcription terminator T2 from the E. coli rrnB
                     gene"
     terminator      120..206
                     /gene="Escherichia coli rrnB"
                     /label=rrnB T1 terminator
                     /note="transcription terminator T1 from the E. coli rrnB
                     gene"
     CDS             423..956
                     /codon_start=1
                     /gene="aacC1"
                     /product="gentamycin acetyltransferase"
                     /label=GmR
                     /note="confers resistance to gentamycin"
                     /translation="MLRSSNDVTQQGSRPKTKLGGSSMGIIRTCRLGPDQVKSMRAALD
                     LFGREFGDVATYSQHQPDSDYLGNLLRSKTFIALAAFDQEAVVGALAAYVLPKFEQPRS
                     EIYIYDLAVSGEHRRQGIATALINLLKHEANALGAYVIYVQADYGDDPAVALYTKLGIR
                     EEVMHFDIDPSTAT"
     RBS             2096..2104
                     /label=Shine-Dalgarno sequence
                     /note="full consensus sequence for ribosome-binding sites
                     upstream of start codons in E. coli; complementary to a
                     region in the 3' end of the 16S rRNA (Chen et al., 1994)"
     primer_bind     2268..2290
                     /label=pGEX 3'
                     /note="pGEX vectors, reverse primer"
     primer_bind     2429..2448
                     /label=pBRrevBam
                     /note="pBR322 vectors, tet region, downstream of BamHI,
                     reverse primer"
     oriT            3129..3238
                     /note="incP origin of transfer"
     CDS             3271..3642
                     /codon_start=1
                     /gene="traJ"
                     /product="oriT-recognizing protein"
                     /label=traJ
                     /translation="MADETKPTRKGSPPIKVYCLPDERRAIEEKAAAAGMSLSAYLLAV
                     GQGYKITGVVDYEHVRELARINGDLGRLGGLLKLWLTDDPRTARFGDATILALLAKIEE
                     KQDELGKVMMGVVRPRAEP"
     rep_origin      4260..4648
                     /label=R6K gamma ori
                     /note="gamma replication origin from E. coli plasmid R6K;
                     requires the R6K initiator protein pi for replication"
     protein_bind    4683..4699
                     /label=lac operator
                     /bound_moiety="lac repressor encoded by lacI"
                     /note="The lac repressor binds to the lac operator to
                     inhibit transcription in E. coli. This inhibition can be
                     relieved by adding lactose or
                     isopropyl-beta-D-thiogalactopyranoside (IPTG)."
     terminator      4735..4981
                     /label=-lambda tL3 terminator
                     /note="transcription terminator tL3 from phage lambda"
     promoter        complement(5361..5479)
                     /label=rhaB promoter
                     /note="promoter of the E. coli rhaBAD operon, conferring
                     tight induction with L-rhamnose and repression with
                     D-glucose in the presence of RhaR and RhaS (Giacalone et
                     al., 2006)"
     regulatory      5619..5628
                     /regulatory_class="other"
                     /note="vertebrate consensus sequence for strong initiation
                     of translation (Kozak, 1987)"
ORIGIN
        1 aaaaggccat ccgtcaggat ggccttctgc ttaatttgat gcctggcagt ttatggcggg
       61 cgtcctgccc gccaccctcc gggccgttgc ttcgcaacgt tcaaatccgc tcccggcgga
      121 tttgtcctac tcaggagagc gttcaccgac aaacaacaga taaaacgaaa ggcccagtct
      181 ttcgactgag cctttcgttt tatttgatgc ctggcagttc cctactctcg catggggaga
      241 ccccacacta ccatcggggg ccatcgatgc aacgggaatt tgaagacaat aactgcctta
      301 aaaaaattac gccccgccct gccactcatc gcagtactgt cgaatccatg tgggagttta
      361 ttcttgacac agatatttat gatataataa ctgagtaagc ttaacataag gaggaaaaac
      421 atatgttacg cagcagcaac gatgttacgc agcagggcag tcgccctaaa acaaagttag
      481 gtggctcaag tatgggcatc attcgcacat gtaggctcgg ccctgaccaa gtcaaatcca
      541 tgcgggctgc tcttgatctt ttcggtcgtg agttcggaga cgtagccacc tactcccaac
      601 atcagccgga ctccgattac ctcgggaact tgctccgtag taagacattc atcgcgcttg
      661 ctgccttcga ccaagaagcg gttgttggcg ctctcgcggc ttacgttctg cccaagtttg
      721 agcagccgcg tagtgagatc tatatctatg atctcgcagt ctccggcgag caccggaggc
      781 agggcattgc caccgcgctc atcaatctcc tcaagcatga ggccaacgcg cttggtgctt
      841 atgtgatcta cgtgcaagca gattacggtg acgatcccgc agtggctctc tatacaaagt
      901 tgggcatacg ggaagaagtg atgcactttg atatcgaccc aagtaccgcc acctaaagat
      961 ccttggcggc aagaaaacag gacacttggt atacgtgcta gcggccgcgg tccgatcgag
     1021 ctcgagacgt cccgggatgc atttaaatta attaacctgg tttaaacctt aagacgtcct
     1081 atcctagggc cctgtacacc atgtgcaccg gttcgaagat atcgtacgtg atcagcgaaa
     1141 aaaccccgcc gaagcggggt tttttgcgcg attagctcga agctcatgcg gtaccctctc
     1201 atccgccaaa acagccaagc ttgcatgcct gcaggtcgac tctagaaggc cttcactgta
     1261 agaaaccgtc gcggccttgg cggatgtcgc gagggctcca attgaattcg cgacggaaca
     1321 gggtgctgaa atgattgcta tccgaaaagc cacagtggta cgcaatatcg gtcaccgacg
     1381 cttccgaatg gcgcagtaag tggcgcgcct tcattaagcg taaacggttt aaatagcgtt
     1441 gcggggttaa gccggtctgt tgtttcagtt ggcggtgcag ggtgcgtaag ctcaggctga
     1501 actggtcggc aaccgcatcc cagttaactt cgtccgcgaa gtgatcttct aaccacgcta
     1561 acagcagatt caggcggctc gccgaattct ctaaattttc ttgcaggctc gacttgcgta
     1621 acagcagtaa cagctgcatg aacagaattt cacggctcgc cgtgctcggc aggtcgttct
     1681 cgccctcttg ttgctccatt tgcgccacta attggcgaac ttgttgcagc accgaatgat
     1741 tcacacgcca atggctaggg tattggccgt ctaattcctg cggtaacagt tggtttaagc
     1801 ccgccaggaa ttggaagcgg tcagggctac ggtataaaac gttggttaag cataagttgt
     1861 ccgtgtgctc gtataagtgg cggtcgtgat cacgaacgaa gcacacggta ccgcccgtaa
     1921 tcgtgtacgg ttggccgttg aaaacgtgga tgccggtacc gtgctccacg ataacgatct
     1981 cgtggaagtc gtggtggtgc tccgggaagt cggcttgagg caggcgcggc tcaatggcaa
     2041 cgctggcatt gccgctaggg aagaagtcaa ccgagtgcag caccgtcatt aaaaaacctc
     2101 cttatcggtg ataagctcct ttttcaatat tattgaagca tttatcaggg ttattgtctc
     2161 atgagcggat acatatttga atgtatttag aaaaataaac aaataggggt tccgcgaggc
     2221 ctttacctta cttacggcat ccgcttacag acaagctgtg accgtctccg ggagctgcat
     2281 gtgtcagagg ttttcaccgt catcaccgaa acgcgcgagg cagcaaggag atggcgccca
     2341 acagtccccc ggccacgggg cctgccacca tacccacgcc gaaacaagcg ctcatgagcc
     2401 cgaagtggcg agcccgatct tccccatcgg tgatgtcggc gatataggcg ccagcaaccg
     2461 cacctgtggc gccggtgatg ccggccacga tgcgtccggc gtagaggatc ctttttgtcc
     2521 ggtgttgggt tgaaggtgaa gccggtcggg gccgcagcgg gggccggctt ttcagccttg
     2581 cccccctgct tcggccgccg tggctccggc gtcttgggtg ccggcgcggg ttccgcagcc
     2641 ttggcctgcg gtgcgggcac atcggcgggc ttggccttga tgtgccgcct ggcgtgcgag
     2701 cggaacgtct cgtaggagaa cttgaccttc cccgtttccc gcatgtgctc ccaaatggtg
     2761 acgagcgcat agccggacgc taacgccgcc tcgacatccg ccctcaccgc caggaacgca
     2821 accgcagcct catcacgccg gcgcttcttg gccgcgcggg attcaaccca ctcggccagc
     2881 tcgtcggtgt agctctttgg catcgtctct cgcctgtccc ctcagttcag taatttcctg
     2941 catttgcctg tttccagtcg gtagatattc cacaaaacag cagggaagca gcgcttttcc
     3001 gctgcataac cctgcttcgg ggtcattata gcgatttttt cggtatatcc atcctttttc
     3061 gcacgatata caggattttg ccaaagggtt cgtgtagact ttccttggtg tatccaacgg
     3121 cgtcagccgg gcaggatagg tgaagtaggc ccacccgcga gcgggtgttc cttcttcact
     3181 gtcccttatt cgcacctggc ggtgctcaac gggaatcctg ctctgcgagg ctggccggct
     3241 accgccggcg taacagatga gggcaagcgg atggctgatg aaaccaagcc aaccaggaag
     3301 ggcagcccac ctatcaaggt gtactgcctt ccagacgaac gaagagcgat tgaggaaaag
     3361 gcggcggcgg ccggcatgag cctgtcggcc tacctgctgg ccgtcggcca gggctacaaa
     3421 atcacgggcg tcgtggacta tgagcacgtc cgcgagctgg cccgcatcaa tggcgacctg
     3481 ggccgcctgg gcggcctgct gaaactctgg ctcaccgacg acccgcgcac ggcgcggttc
     3541 ggtgatgcca cgatcctcgc cctgctggcg aagatcgaag agaagcagga cgagcttggc
     3601 aaggtcatga tgggcgtggt ccgcccgagg gcagagccat gactttttta gccgctaaaa
     3661 cggccggggg gtgcgcgtga ttgccaagca cgtccccatg cgctccatca agaagagcga
     3721 cttcgcggag ctggtgaagt acatcaccga cgagcaaggc aagaccgagc gcctgggtca
     3781 cgtgcgcgtc acgaactgcg aggcaaacac cctgcccgct gtcatggccg aggtgatggc
     3841 gacccagcac ggcaacaccc gttccgaggc cgacaagacc tatcacctgc tggttagctt
     3901 ccgcgcggga gagaagcccg acgcggagac gttgcgcgcg attgaggacc gcatctgcgc
     3961 tgggcttggc ttcgccgagc atcagcgcgt cagtgccgtg catcacgaca ccgacaacct
     4021 gcacatccat atcgccatca acaagattca cccgacccga aacaccatcc atgagccgta
     4081 tcgggcctac cgcgccctcg ctgacctctg cgcgacgctc gaacgggact acgggcttga
     4141 gcgtgacaat cacgaaacgc ggcagcgcgt ttccgagaac cgcgcgaacg acatggagcg
     4201 gcacgcgggc gtggaaagcc tggtcggctg gatccggcca cgatgcgtcc ggcgtagagg
     4261 atctgaagat cagcagttca acctgttgat agtacgtact aagctctcat gtttcacgta
     4321 ctaagctctc atgtttaacg tactaagctc tcatgtttaa cgaactaaac cctcatggct
     4381 aacgtactaa gctctcatgg ctaacgtact aagctctcat gtttcacgta ctaagctctc
     4441 atgtttgaac aataaaatta atataaatca gcaacttaaa tagcctctaa ggttttaagt
     4501 tttataagaa aaaaaagaat atataaggct tttaaagctt ttaaggttta acggttgtgg
     4561 acaacaagcc agggatgtaa cgcactgaga agcccttaga gcctctcaaa gcaattttga
     4621 gtgacacagg aacacttaac ggctgacatg ggaattccac atgtggaatt ccacatgtgg
     4681 aattgtgagc ggataacaat ttgtggaatt cccccacgac ttcttcgtct gtttctactg
     4741 gtattggcac aaacctgatt ccaatttgag caaggctatg tgccatctcg atactcgttc
     4801 ttaactcaac agaagatgct ttgtgcatac agcccctcgt ttattattta tctcctcagc
     4861 cagccgctgt gctttcagtg gatttcggat aacagaaagg ccgggaaata cccagcctcg
     4921 ctttgtaacg gagtagagac gaaagtgatt gcgcctaccc ggatattatc gtgaggatgc
     4981 gtcatcgcca ttaattcact gatcagtgat aagctgtcaa acatgagaat tcgcggatcc
     5041 ttacttctcc ttaaacgaga cgatcagtac gtcatgaatt accgtaattt taagataaac
     5101 ctggcctgta acaagcctgg gtctgtaaac atcctgccag atagtatgat cagagtaggt
     5161 ggtcatgctt ttataaaagt cgctctctga taatccaatg ataacattac acataccatc
     5221 aaaatccaaa cctaactcat ctgcatttaa cagggcacta cgtgttgtac gaacttgccc
     5281 ggcattgaca agttttttaa cctgactcaa acgtgtatgt ggtgtgcgtt tttccatatg
     5341 gtgatcctgc tgaatttcat tacgaccagt ctaaaaagcg cctgaattcg cgaccttctc
     5401 gttactgaca ggaaaatggg ccattggcaa ccagggaaag atgaacgtga tgatgttcac
     5461 aatttgctga attgtggtga tgtgatgctc accgcatttc ctgaaaattc acgctgtatc
     5521 ttgaaaaatc gacgtttttt acgtggtttt ccgtcgaaaa tttaaggtaa gaacctgacc
     5581 tcgtgattac tatttcgccg tgttgacgac atcaggaggc caccatggcc tcgactagtt
     5641 ccggacagct gcaggcatgc aagcttggca ctggccacgc a
//
