LOCUS       pTOX10_yhaV 5681 bp ds-DNA circular 08-MAY-2019
DEFINITION  .
ACCESSION
VERSION
SOURCE      .
  ORGANISM  .
COMMENT     SphI GCATG/C
COMMENT
COMMENT     ApEinfo:methylated:1
FEATURES             Location/Qualifiers
     misc_feature    4642..5385
                     /locus_tag="rhaS-shuffled"
                     /label="rhaS-shuffled"
                     /ApEinfo_label="rhaS-shuffled"
                     /ApEinfo_fwdcolor="#ff8040"
                     /ApEinfo_revcolor="green"
                     /ApEinfo_graphicformat="arrow_data {{0 1 2 0 0 -1} {} 0}
                     width 5 offset 0"
     terminator      5470..5503
                     /locus_tag="Strong forward terminator"
                     /label="Strong forward terminator"
                     /ApEinfo_label="Strong forward terminator"
                     /ApEinfo_fwdcolor="#9d1b1c"
                     /ApEinfo_revcolor="#9d1b1c"
                     /ApEinfo_graphicformat="arrow_data {{} {} 0} width 5 offset
                     0"
     promoter        4440..4521
                     /gene="bla"
                     /locus_tag="AmpR promoter"
                     /label="AmpR promoter"
                     /ApEinfo_label="AmpR promoter"
                     /ApEinfo_fwdcolor="cyan"
                     /ApEinfo_revcolor="green"
                     /ApEinfo_graphicformat="arrow_data {{0 1 2 0 0 -1} {} 0}
                     width 5 offset 0"
     misc_feature    4549..4641
                     /locus_tag="rhaS-shuffled(1)"
                     /label="rhaS-shuffled(1)"
                     /ApEinfo_label="rhaS-shuffled"
                     /ApEinfo_fwdcolor="#ff8040"
                     /ApEinfo_revcolor="green"
                     /ApEinfo_graphicformat="arrow_data {{0 1 2 0 0 -1} {} 0}
                     width 5 offset 0"
     misc_feature    1987..2378
                     /locus_tag="R6K Ori"
                     /label="R6K Ori"
                     /ApEinfo_label="R6K Ori"
                     /ApEinfo_fwdcolor="cyan"
                     /ApEinfo_revcolor="green"
                     /ApEinfo_graphicformat="arrow_data {{0 1 2 0 0 -1} {} 0}
                     width 5 offset 0"
     promoter        4422..4439
                     /gene="bla"
                     /locus_tag="AmpR promoter(1)"
                     /label="AmpR promoter(1)"
                     /ApEinfo_label="AmpR promoter"
                     /ApEinfo_fwdcolor="cyan"
                     /ApEinfo_revcolor="green"
                     /ApEinfo_graphicformat="arrow_data {{0 1 2 0 0 -1} {} 0}
                     width 5 offset 0"
     misc_feature    2404..4403
                     /locus_tag="mob RP4"
                     /label="mob RP4"
                     /ApEinfo_label="mob RP4"
                     /ApEinfo_fwdcolor="#00ff80"
                     /ApEinfo_revcolor="green"
                     /ApEinfo_graphicformat="arrow_data {{0 1 2 0 0 -1} {} 0}
                     width 5 offset 0"
     terminator      751..837
                     /gene="Escherichia coli rrnB"
                     /note="transcription terminator T1 from the E. coli rrnB
                     gene"
                     /locus_tag="rrnB T1 terminator"
                     /label="rrnB T1 terminator"
                     /ApEinfo_label="rrnB T1 terminator"
                     /ApEinfo_fwdcolor="#9d1b1c"
                     /ApEinfo_revcolor="#9d1b1c"
                     /ApEinfo_graphicformat="arrow_data {{0 1 2 0 0 -1} {} 0}
                     width 5 offset 0"
     promoter        1159..1277
                     /note="promoter of the E. coli rhaBAD operon, conferring
                     tight induction with L-rhamnose and repression with
                     D-glucose in the presence of RhaR and RhaS (Giacalone et
                     al., 2006)"
                     /locus_tag="rhaB promoter"
                     /label="rhaB promoter"
                     /ApEinfo_label="rhaB promoter"
                     /ApEinfo_fwdcolor="#346ee0"
                     /ApEinfo_revcolor="#346ee0"
                     /ApEinfo_graphicformat="arrow_data {{0 1 2 0 0 -1} {} 0}
                     width 5 offset 0"
     terminator      929..956
                     /note="transcription terminator T2 from the E. coli rrnB
                     gene"
                     /locus_tag="rrnB T2 terminator"
                     /label="rrnB T2 terminator"
                     /ApEinfo_label="rrnB T2 terminator"
                     /ApEinfo_fwdcolor="#9d1b1c"
                     /ApEinfo_revcolor="#9d1b1c"
                     /ApEinfo_graphicformat="arrow_data {{0 1 2 0 0 -1} {} 0}
                     width 5 offset 0"
     misc_feature    1301..1597
                     /locus_tag="mqsR"
                     /label="mqsR"
                     /ApEinfo_label="mqsR"
                     /ApEinfo_fwdcolor="cyan"
                     /ApEinfo_revcolor="green"
                     /ApEinfo_graphicformat="arrow_data {{0 1 2 0 0 -1} {} 0}
                     width 5 offset 0"
     terminator      1657..1903
                     /note="transcription terminator tL3 from phage lambda"
                     /locus_tag="-lambda tL3 terminator"
                     /label="-lambda tL3 terminator"
                     /ApEinfo_label="-lambda tL3 terminator"
                     /ApEinfo_fwdcolor="#9d1b1c"
                     /ApEinfo_revcolor="#9d1b1c"
                     /ApEinfo_graphicformat="arrow_data {{0 1 2 0 0 -1} {} 0}
                     width 5 offset 0"
     misc_feature    1..534
                     /locus_tag="aac1 gent-R"
                     /label="aac1 gent-R"
                     /ApEinfo_label="aac1 gent-R"
                     /ApEinfo_fwdcolor="#ff80c0"
                     /ApEinfo_revcolor="green"
                     /ApEinfo_graphicformat="arrow_data {{0 1 2 0 0 -1} {} 0}
                     width 5 offset 0"
ORIGIN
        1 TTAGGTGGCG GTACTTGGGT CGATATCAAA GTGCATCACT TCTTCCCGTA TGCCCAACTT
       61 TGTATAGAGA GCCACTGCGG GATCGTCACC GTAATCTGCT TGCACGTAGA TCACATAAGC
      121 ACCAAGCGCG TTGGCCTCAT GCTTGAGGAG ATTGATGAGC GCGGTGGCAA TGCCCTGCCT
      181 CCGGTGCTCG CCGGAGACTG CGAGATCATA GATATAGATC TCACTACGCG GCTGCTCAAA
      241 CTTGGGCAGA ACGTAAGCCG CGAGAGCGCC AACAACCGCT TCTTGGTCGA AGGCAGCAAG
      301 CGCGATGAAT GTCTTACTAC GGAGCAAGTT CCCGAGGTAA TCGGAGTCCG GCTGATGTTG
      361 GGAGTAGGTG GCTACGTCTC CGAACTCACG ACCGAAAAGA TCAAGAGCAG CCCGCATGGA
      421 TTTGACTTGG TCAGGGCCGA GCCTACATGT GCGAATGATG CCCATACTTG AGCCACCTAA
      481 CTTTGTTTTA GGGCGACTGC CCTGCTGCGT AACATCGTTG CTGCTGCGTA ACATATGTTT
      541 TTCCTCCTTA TGTTAAGCTT ACTCAGTTAT TATATCATAA ATATCTGTGT CAAGAATAAA
      601 CTCCCACATG GATTCGacag tactgcgatg agtggcaggg cggggcgtaa tttttttaag
      661 gcagttattg tcttcaaatt cccgttgcat cgatggcccc cgatggtagt gtggggtctc
      721 cccatgcgag agtagggaac tgccaggcat caaataaaac gaaaggctca gtcgaaagac
      781 tgggcctttc gttttatctg ttgtttgtcg gtgaacgctc tcctgagtag gacaaatccg
      841 ccgggagcgg atttgaacgt tgcgaagcaa cggcccggag ggtggcgggc aggacgcccg
      901 ccataaactg ccaggcatca aattaagcag aaggccatcc tgacggatgg cctttttgcg
      961 tggccagtgc caagcttgca tgcctgcagc tgtccggaac tagtcgaggc catggtggcc
     1021 tcctgatgtc gtcaacacgg cgaaatagta atcacgaggt caggttctta ccttaaattt
     1081 tcgacggaaa accacgtaaa aaacgtcgat ttttcaagat acagcgtgaa ttttcaggaa
     1141 atgcggtgag catcacatca ccacaattca gcaaattgtg aacatcatca cgttcatctt
     1201 tccctggttg ccaatggccc attttcctgt cagtaacgag aaggtcgcga attcaggcgc
     1261 tttttagact ggtcgtaatg aaattcagca ggatcaccat atggaaaaac gcacaccaca
     1321 tacacgtttg agtcaggtta aaaaacttgt caatgccggg caagttcgta caacacgtag
     1381 tgccctgtta aatgcagatg agttaggttt ggattttgat ggtatgtgta atgttatcat
     1441 tggattatca gagagcgact tttataaaag catgaccacc tactctgatc atactatctg
     1501 gcaggatgtt tacagaccca ggcttgttac aggccaggtt tatcttaaaa ttacggtaat
     1561 tcatgacgta ctgatcgtct cgtttaagga gaagtaagga tccgcgaatt ctcatgtttg
     1621 acagcttatc actgatcagt gaattaatgg cgatgacgca tcctcacgat aatatccggg
     1681 taggcgcaat cactttcgtc tctactccgt tacaaagcga ggctgggtat ttcccggcct
     1741 ttctgttatc cgaaatccac tgaaagcaca gcggctggct gaggagataa ataataaacg
     1801 aggggctgta tgcacaaagc atcttctgtt gagttaagaa cgagtatcga gatggcacat
     1861 agccttgctc aaattggaat caggtttgtg ccaataccag tagaaacaga cgaagaagtc
     1921 gtgggggaat tccacaaatt gttatccgct cacaattcca catgtggaat tccacatgtg
     1981 gaattcccat gtcagccgtt aagtgttcct gtgtcactca aaattgcttt gagaggctct
     2041 aagggcttct cagtgcgtta catccctggc ttgttgtcca caaccgttaa accttaaaag
     2101 ctttaaaagc cttatatatt cttttttttc ttataaaact taaaacctta gaggctattt
     2161 aagttgctga tttatattaa ttttattgtt caaacatgag agcttagtac gtgaaacatg
     2221 agagcttagt acgttagcca tgagagctta gtacgttagc catgagggtt tagttcgtta
     2281 aacatgagag cttagtacgt taaacatgag agcttagtac gtgaaacatg agagcttagt
     2341 acgtactatc aacaggttga actgctgatc ttcagatcct ctacgccgga cgcatcgtgg
     2401 ccggatccag ccgaccaggc tttccacgcc cgcgtgccgc tccatgtcgt tcgcgcggtt
     2461 ctcggaaacg cgctgccgcg tttcgtgatt gtcacgctca agcccgtagt cccgttcgag
     2521 cgtcgcgcag aggtcagcga gggcgcggta ggcccgatac ggctcatgga tggtgtttcg
     2581 ggtcgggtga atcttgttga tggcgatatg gatgtgcagg ttgtcggtgt cgtgatgcac
     2641 ggcactgacg cgctgatgct cggcgaagcc aagcccagcg cagatgcggt cctcaatcgc
     2701 gcgcaacgtc tccgcgtcgg gcttctctcc cgcgcggaag ctaaccagca ggtgataggt
     2761 cttgtcggcc tcggaacggg tgttgccgtg ctgggtcgcc atcacctcgg ccatgacagc
     2821 gggcagggtg tttgcctcgc agttcgtgac gcgcacgtga cccaggcgct cggtcttgcc
     2881 ttgctcgtcg gtgatgtact tcaccagctc cgcgaagtcg ctcttcttga tggagcgcat
     2941 ggggacgtgc ttggcaatca cgcgcacccc ccggccgttt tagcggctaa aaaagtcatg
     3001 gctctgccct cgggcggacc acgcccatca tgaccttgcc aagctcgtcc tgcttctctt
     3061 cgatcttcgc cagcagggcg aggatcgtgg catcaccgaa ccgcgccgtg cgcgggtcgt
     3121 cggtgagcca gagtttcagc aggccgccca ggcggcccag gtcgccattg atgcgggcca
     3181 gctcgcggac gtgctcatag tccacgacgc ccgtgatttt gtagccctgg ccgacggcca
     3241 gcaggtaggc cgacaggctc atgccggccg ccgccgcctt ttcctcaatc gctcttcgtt
     3301 cgtctggaag gcagtacacc ttgataggtg ggctgccctt cctggttggc ttggtttcat
     3361 cagccatccg cttgccctca tctgttacgc cggcggtagc cggccagcct cgcagagcag
     3421 gattcccgtt gagcaccgcc aggtgcgaat aagggacagt gaagaaggaa cacccgctcg
     3481 cgggtgggcc tacttcacct atcctgcccg gctgacgccg ttggatacac caaggaaagt
     3541 ctacacgaac cctttggcaa aatcctgtat atcgtgcgaa aaaggatgga tataccgaaa
     3601 aaatcgctat aatgaccccg aagcagggtt atgcagcgga aaagcgctgc ttccctgctg
     3661 ttttgtggaa tatctaccga ctggaaacag gcaaatgcag gaaattactg aactgagggg
     3721 acaggcgaga gacgatgcca aagagctaca ccgacgagct ggccgagtgg gttgaatccc
     3781 gcgcggccaa gaagcgccgg cgtgatgagg ctgcggttgc gttcctggcg gtgagggcgg
     3841 atgtcgaggc ggcgttagcg tccggctatg cgctcgtcac catttgggag cacatgcggg
     3901 aaacggggaa ggtcaagttc tcctacgaga cgttccgctc gcacgccagg cggcacatca
     3961 aggccaagcc cgccgatgtg cccgcaccgc aggccaaggc tgcggaaccc gcgccggcac
     4021 ccaagacgcc ggagccacgg cggccgaagc aggggggcaa ggctgaaaag ccggcccccg
     4081 ctgcggcccc gaccggcttc accttcaacc caacaccgga caaaaaggat cctctacgcc
     4141 ggacgcatcg tggccggcat caccggcgcc acaagtgcgg ttgctggcgc ctatatcgcc
     4201 gacatcaccg atggggaaga tcgggctcgc cacttcgggc tcatgagcgc ttgtttcggc
     4261 gtgggtatgg tggcaggccc cgtggccggg ggactgttgg gcgccatctc cttgctgcct
     4321 cgcgcgtttc ggtgatgacg gtgaaaacct ctgacacatg cagctcccgg agacggtcac
     4381 agcttgtctg taagcggatg ccgtaagtaa ggtaaAGGCC Tcgcggaacc cctatttgtt
     4441 tatttttcta aatacattca aatatgtatc cgctcatgag acaataaccc tgataaatgc
     4501 ttcaataata ttgaaaaagg aGCTTATCAC CGATAAGGAG GTTTTTTAAT GACGGTGCTG
     4561 CACTCGGTTG ACTTCTTCCC TAGCGGCAAT GCCAGCGTTG CCATTGAGCC GCGCCTGCCT
     4621 CAAGCCGACT TCCCGGAGCA CCACCACGAC TTCCACGAGA TCGTTATCGT GGAGCACGGT
     4681 ACCGGCATCC ACGTTTTCAA CGGCCAACCG TACACGATTA CGGGCGGTAC CGTGTGCTTC
     4741 GTTCGTGATC ACGACCGCCA CTTATACGAG CACACGGACA ACTTATGCTT AACCAACGTT
     4801 TTATACCGTA GCCCTGACCG CTTCCAATTC CTGGCGGGCT TAAACCAACT GTTACCGCAG
     4861 GAATTAGACG GCCAATACCC TAGCCATTGG CGTGTGAATC ATTCGGTGCT GCAACAAGTT
     4921 CGCCAATTAG TGGCGCAAAT GGAGCAACAA GAGGGCGAGA ACGACCTGCC GAGCACGGCG
     4981 AGCCGTGAAA TTCTGTTCAT GCAGCTGTTA CTGCTGTTAC GCAAGTCGAG CCTGCAAGAA
     5041 AATTTAGAGA ATTCGGCGAG CCGCCTGAAT CTGCTGTTAG CGTGGTTAGA AGATCACTTC
     5101 GCGGACGAAG TTAACTGGGA TGCGGTTGCC GACCAGTTCA GCCTGAGCTT ACGCACCCTG
     5161 CACCGCCAAC TGAAACAACA GACCGGCTTA ACCCCGCAAC GCTATTTAAA CCGTTTACGC
     5221 TTAATGAAGG CGCGCCACTT ACTGCGCCAT TCGGAAGCGT CGGTGACCGA TATTGCGTAC
     5281 CACTGTGGCT TTTCGGATAG CAATCATTTC AGCACCCTGT TCCGTCGCGA ATTCAATTGG
     5341 AGCCCTCGCG ACATCCGCCA AGGCCGCGAC GGTTTCTTAC AGTGAAGGCC Ttctagagtc
     5401 gacctgcagg catgcaagct tggctgtttt ggcggatgag agGGTACcgc atgAGCTTCG
     5461 AGCTAATCGc gcaaaaaacc ccgcttcggc ggggtttttt cgcTGATCAC GTACGATATC
     5521 TTCGAACCGG TGCACATGGT GTACAGGGCC CTAGGATAGG ACGTCTTAAG GTTTAAACCA
     5581 GGTTAATTAA TTTAAATGCA TCCCGGGACG TCTCGAGCTC GATCGGACCG CGGCCGCTAG
     5641 CACGTATACC AAGTGTCCTG Ttttcttgcc gccaaggatc t
//
